Addgene plasmid #64996: pUAST cyto roGFP2-Orp1
Purpose: for expression of cytosolic roGFP2-Orp1 with the Gal4 expression system in drosophila
Depositing lab: Tobias Dick. Depositing organization: Deutsches Krebsforschungszentrum (DKFZ). Publication: In vivo mapping of hydrogen peroxide and oxidized glutathione reveals chemical and regional specificity of redox homeostasis. Albrecht SC, Barata AG, Grosshans J, Teleman AA, Dick TP. Cell Metab. 2011 Dec 7;14(6):819-29. doi: 10.1016/j.cmet.2011.10.010. Epub 2011 Nov 17. PubMed 22100409.
Backbone
  Vector backbone: pUAST
  Total vector size (bp): 10353
  Vector type: Insect Expression
Growth in bacteria
  Bacterial resistance: Ampicillin, 100 μg/mL
  Growth temperature: 37°C
  Growth strain: DH5alpha
  Copy number: Unknown
Gene/Insert
  Gene/Insert name: Orp1 (alt name: GPX3_YEAST)
  Species: S. cerevisiae (budding yeast)
  Entrez Gene: HYR1 (a.k.a. YIR037W, GPX3, ORP1)
  Tag / fusion protein: roGFP2 (N terminal on insert)
Terms and licenses: Academic/Nonprofit Terms; Industry Terms: Not Available to Industry
How to cite: pUAST cyto roGFP2-Orp1 was a gift from Tobias Dick (Addgene plasmid # 64996 ; http://n2t.net/addgene:64996 ; RRID:Addgene_64996)
