[The description below was written by a language model from this plasmid's Addgene catalogue record and pLannotate feature annotations shown in this document.]
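Description:
pUAST cyto roGFP2-Orp1 is a 10,353 bp Drosophila expression and transformation plasmid built on the pUAST backbone, designed to produce a cytosolic hydrogen peroxide sensor under control of the Gal4/UAS binary system. It is propagated in E. coli through a high-copy ColE1/pUC-type origin and selected with ampicillin via the β-lactamase gene and its native promoter. For fly transgenesis, the payload lies between P element 5' and 3' ends, which allow transposase-mediated integration into the germline. A mini-white gene within the transposon serves as an eye-colour marker for identifying transformants in a white mutant background.

The expression cassette consists of five tandem Gal4-binding UAS sites upstream of a Drosophila hsp70 promoter, so transcription depends on a Gal4 driver line and can be restricted to chosen tissues or stages. Because the map is circular, this promoter reads directly into the coding region at the start of the numbering. That region contains a GFP-family sequence, annotated by the software as EGFP but recorded in the catalogue as the redox-sensitive variant roGFP2. It is fused at the N terminus of yeast Orp1 (HYR1/Gpx3), a thiol peroxidase from S. cerevisiae. In sensors of this type, Orp1 reacts with H2O2 and relays the oxidation to roGFP2, changing its fluorescence excitation ratio. The SV40 small t intron and polyadenylation signal downstream handle transcript processing; the annotated SV40 NLS and T antigen fragments belong to this 3' region rather than to the fusion protein. No targeting sequence is annotated, consistent with cytosolic localisation. According to the associated publication title, the construct was used for in vivo mapping of hydrogen peroxide and redox homeostasis.
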