Features (pLannotate 1.2.2; 20 found; start..end, strand, type, name):
     27..743     +  CDS            EGFP: the original enhanced GFP (Yang et al., 1996) mammalian codon-optimized
    849..1337    +  CDS            HYR1: GPX3_YEAST - Also known as GPX3 From Saccharomyces cerevisiae (strain ATCC 204508 / S288c) (Baker's yeast).
   1348..1422    +  CDS            small t antigen (fragment): SV40 (simian virus 40) small t antigen
   1424..1489    +  intron         small t intron: SV40 (simian virus 40) small t antigen intron
   1619..1639    +  CDS            SV40 NLS: nuclear localization signal of SV40 (simian virus 40) large T antigen
   1958..2041    +  CDS            large T antigen (fragment): large T antigen from SV40 (simian virus 40)
   2064..2198    +  polyA_signal   SV40 poly(A) signal: SV40 polyadenylation signal
   2703..5585    +  CDS            mini-white: Drosophila white gene eye color pigment; white; This is a modified version of the white gene lacking part of the first intron.
   6363..6948    -  misc_feature   P element 5' end: No description available
   6949..7177    -  CDS            mini-white (fragment): Drosophila white gene eye color pigment; white; This is a modified version of the white gene lacking part of the first intron.
   7183..7771    -  rep_origin     ori: high-copy-number ColE1/pMB1/pBR322/pUC origin of replication
   7942..8802    -  CDS            AmpR: β-lactamase; bla; confers resistance to ampicillin, carbenicillin, and related antibiotics
   8803..8907    -  promoter       AmpR promoter: bla
   9002..9037    +  CDS            rop (fragment): Rop protein, which maintains plasmids at low copy number; rop
   9139..9208    +  misc_feature   bom (fragment): basis of mobility region from pBR322
   9207..9709    -  gene           mini-white (fragment): white; This modified version of the white gene lacks part of the first intron.
   9709..9941    -  misc_feature   P element 3' end: P element 3' end
   9969..9990    -  misc_feature   MCS (fragment): pUC18/19 multiple cloning site
   9989..10083   +  protein_bind   5X UAS: five tandem copies of the "ScaI site" 17-mer CGGAGTACTGTCCTCCG, an upstream activating sequence (UAS) that efficiently binds yeast Gal4 (Webster et al., 1988; Pfeiffer et al., 2010) GAL4
  10102..10340   +  promoter       hsp70 promoter: Drosophila melanogaster hsp70Bb promoter
>Addgene plasmid #64996 | pUAST cyto roGFP2-Orp1 | depositor full sequence | sequence record 109864 | pUAST cyto roGFP2-Orp1 sequence 10353 bps
GAATTCGTTAACAGATCTGCGGCCGCATGGTGAGCAAGGGCGAGGAGCTGTTCACCGGGGTGGTGCCCAT
CCTGGTCGAGCTGGACGGCGACGTAAACGGCCACAAGTTCAGCGTGTCCGGCGAGGGCGAGGGCGATGCC
ACCTACGGCAAGCTGACCCTGAAGTTCATCTCCACCACCGGCAAGCTGCCCGTGCCCTGGCCCACCCTCG
TGACCACCCTGACCTACGGCGTGCAGTGCTTCAGCCGCTACCCCGACCACATGAAGCAGCACGACTTCTT
CAAGTCCGCCATGCCCGAAGGCTACGTCCAGGAGCGCACCATCTTCTTCAAGGACGACGGCAACTACAAG
ACCCGCGCCGAGGTGAAGTTCGAGGGCGACACCCTGGTGAACCGCATCGAGCTGAAGGGCATCGACTTCA
AGGAGGACGGCAACATCCTGGGGCACAAGCTGGAGTACAACTACAACTGCCACAACGTCTATATCATGGC
CGACAAGCAGAAGAACGGCATCAAGGTGAACTTCAAGATCCGCCACAACATCGAGGACGGCAGCGTGCAG
CTCGCCGACCACTACCAGCAGAACACCCCCATCGGCGACGGCCCCGTGCTGCTGCCCGACAACCACTACC
TGAGCACCTGCTCCGCCCTGAGCAAAGACCCCAACGAGAAGCGCGATCACATGGTCCTGCTGGAGTTCGT
GACCGCCGCCGGGATCACTCTCGGCATGGACGAGCTGTACAAGACTAGTGGTGGTTCAGGTGGTGGTGGT
TCAGGTGGTGGTGGTTCAGGTGGAGGAGGATCAGGAGGAGGAGGATCAGGAGGAGGAGGATCAGGAGGAG
AATTCGATATCTCAGAATTCTATAAGCTAGCACCTGTTGACAAGAAAGGCCAACCATTCCCCTTCGACCA
ATTAAAGGGAAAAGTGGTGCTTATCGTTAATGTTGCCTCCAAATGTGGATTCACTCCTCAATACAAAGAA
CTAGAGGCCTTGTACAAACGTTATAAGGACGAAGGATTTACCATCATCGGGTTCCCATGCAACCAGTTTG
GCCACCAAGAACCTGGCTCTGATGAAGAAATTGCCCAGTTCTGCCAACTGAACTATGGCGTGACTTTCCC
CATTATGAAAAAAATTGACGTTAATGGTGGCAATGAGGACCCTGTTTACAAGTTTTTGAAGAGCCAAAAA
TCCGGTATGTTGGGCTTGAGAGGTATCAAATGGAATTTTGAAAAATTCTTAGTCGATAAAAAGGGTAAAG
TGTACGAAAGATACTCTTCACTAACCAAACCTTCTTCGTTGTCCGAAACCATCGAAGAACTTTTGAAAGA
GGTGGAATAGTCTAGAGGATCTTTGTGAAGGAACCTTACTTCTGTGGTGTGACATAATTGGACAAACTAC
CTACAGAGATTTAAAGCTCTAAGGTAAATATAAAATTTTTAAGTGTATAATGTGTTAAACTACTGATTCT
AATTGTTTGTGTATTTTAGATTCCAACCTATGGAACTGATGAATGGGAGCAGTGGTGGAATGCCTTTAAT
GAGGAAAACCTGTTTTGCTCAGAAGAAATGCCATCTAGTGATGATGAGGCTACTGCTGACTCTCAACATT
CTACTCCTCCAAAAAAGAAGAGAAAGGTAGAAGACCCCAAGGACTTTCCTTCAGAATTGCTAAGTTTTTT
GAGTCATGCTGTGTTTAGTAATAGAACTCTTGCTTGCTTTGCTATTTACACCACAAAGGAAAAAGCTGCA
CTGCTATACAAGAAAATTATGGAAAAATATTCTGTAACCTTTATAAGTAGGCATAACAGTTATAATCATA
ACATACTGTTTTTTCTTACTCCACACAGGCATAGAGTGTCTGCTATTAATAACTATGCTCAAAAATTGTG
TACCTTTAGCTTTTTAATTTGTAAAGGGGTTAATAAGGAATATTTGATGTATAGTGCCTTGACTAGAGAT
CATAATCAGCCATACCACATTTGTAGAGGTTTTACTTGCTTTAAAAAACCTCCCACACCTCCCCCTGAAC
CTGAAACATAAAATGAATGCAATTGTTGTTGTTAACTTGTTTATTGCAGCTTATAATGGTTACAAATAAA
GCAATAGCATCACAAATTTCACAAATAAAGCATTTTTTTCACTGCATTCTAGTTGTGGTTTGTCCAAACT
CATCAATGTATCTTATCATGTCTGGATCGGATCCACTAGAAGGCCTTAGTATGTATGTAAGTTAATAAAA
CCCTTTTTTGGAGAATGTAGATTTAAAAAAACATATTTTTTTTTTATTTTTTACTGCACTGGACATCATT
GAACTTATCTGATCAGTTTTAAATTTACTTCGATCCAAGGGTATTTGAAGTACCAGGTTCTTTCGATTAC
CTCTCACTCAAAATGACATTCCACTCAAAGTCAGCGCTGTTTGCCTCCTTCTCTGTCCACAGAAATATCG
CCGTCTCTTTCGCCGCTGCGTCCGCTATCTCTTTCGCCACCGTTTGTAGCGTTACCTAGCGTCAATGTCC
GCCTTCAGTTGCACTTTGTCAGCGGTTTCGTGACGAAGCTCCAAGCGGTTTACGCCATCAATTAAACACA
AAGTGCTGTGCCAAAACTCCTCTCGCTTCTTATTTTTGTTTGTTTTTTGAGTGATTGGGGTGGTGATTGG
TTTTGGGTGGGTAAGCAGGGGAAAGTGTGAAAAATCCCGGCAATGGGCCAAGAGGATCAGGAGCTATTAA
TTCGCGGAGGCAGCAAACACCCATCTGCCGAGCATCTGAACAATGTGAGTAGTACATGTGCATACATCTT
AAGTTCACTTGATCTATAGGAACTGCGATTGCAACATCAAATTGTCTGCGGCGTGAGAACTGCGACCCAC
AAAAATCCCAAACCGCAATCGCACAAACAAATAGTGACACGAAACAGATTATTCTGGTAGCTGTGCTCGC
TATATAAGACAATTTTTAAGATCATATCATGATCAAGACATCTAAAGGCATTCATTTTCGACTACATTCT
TTTTTACAAAAAATATAACAACCAGATATTTTAAGCTGATCCTAGATGCACAAAAAATAAATAAAAGTAT
AAACCTACTTCGTAGGATACTTCGTTTTGTTCGGGGTTAGATGAGCATAACGCTTGTAGTTGATATTTGA
GATCCCCTATCATTGCAGGGTGACAGCGGAGCGGCTTCGCAGAGCTGCATTAACCAGGGCTTCGGGCAGG
CCAAAAACTACGGCACGCTCCTGCCACCCAGTCCGCCGGAGGACTCCGGTTCAGGGAGCGGCCAACTAGC
CGAGAACCTCACCTATGCCTGGCACAATATGGACATCTTTGGGGCGGTCAATCAGCCGGGCTCCGGATGG
CGGCAGCTGGTCAACCGGACACGCGGACTATTCTGCAACGAGCGACACATACCGGCGCCCAGGAAACATT
TGCTCAAGAACGGTGAGTTTCTATTCGCAGTCGGCTGATCTGTGTGAAATCTTAATAAAGGGTCCAATTA
CCAATTTGAAACTCAGTTTGCGGCGTGGCCTATCCGGGCGAACTTTTGGCCGTGATGGGCAGTTCCGGTG
CCGGAAAGACGACCCTGCTGAATGCCCTTGCCTTTCGATCGCCGCAGGGCATCCAAGTATCGCCATCCGG
GATGCGACTGCTCAATGGCCAACCTGTGGACGCCAAGGAGATGCAGGCCAGGTGCGCCTATGTCCAGCAG
GATGACCTCTTTATCGGCTCCCTAACGGCCAGGGAACACCTGATTTTCCAGGCCATGGTGCGGATGCCAC
GACATCTGACCTATCGGCAGCGAGTGGCCCGCGTGGATCAGGTGATCCAGGAGCTTTCGCTCAGCAAATG
TCAGCACACGATCATCGGTGTGCCCGGCAGGGTGAAAGGTCTGTCCGGCGGAGAAAGGAAGCGTCTGGCA
TTCGCCTCCGAGGCACTAACCGATCCGCCGCTTCTGATCTGCGATGAGCCCACCTCCGGACTGGACTCAT
TTACCGCCCACAGCGTCGTCCAGGTGCTGAAGAAGCTGTCGCAGAAGGGCAAGACCGTCATCCTGACCAT
TCATCAGCCGTCTTCCGAGCTGTTTGAGCTCTTTGACAAGATCCTTCTGATGGCCGAGGGCAGGGTAGCT
TTCTTGGGCACTCCCAGCGAAGCCGTCGACTTCTTTTCCTAGTGAGTTCGATGTGTTTATTAAGGGTATC
TAGCATTACATTACATCTCAACTCCTATCCAGCGTGGGTGCCCAGTGTCCTACCAACTACAATCCGGCGG
ACTTTTACGTACAGGTGTTGGCCGTTGTGCCCGGACGGGAGATCGAGTCCCGTGATCGGATCGCCAAGAT
ATGCGACAATTTTGCTATTAGCAAAGTAGCCCGGGATATGGAGCAGTTGTTGGCCACCAAAAATTTGGAG
AAGCCACTGGAGCAGCCGGAGAATGGGTACACCTACAAGGCCACCTGGTTCATGCAGTTCCGGGCGGTCC
TGTGGCGATCCTGGCTGTCGGTGCTCAAGGAACCACTCCTCGTAAAAGTGCGACTTATTCAGACAACGGT
GAGTGGTTCCAGTGGAAACAAATGATATAACGCTTACAATTCTTGGAAACAAATTCGCTAGATTTTAGTT
AGAATTGCCTGATTCCACACCCTTCTTAGTTTTTTTCAATGAGATGTATAGTTTATAGTTTTGCAGAAAA
TAAATAAATTTCATTTAACTCGCGAACATGTTGAAGATATGAATATTAATGAGATGCGAGTAACATTTTA
ATTTGCAGATGGTTGCCATCTTGATTGGCCTCATCTTTTTGGGCCAACAACTCACGCAAGTGGGCGTGAT
GAATATCAACGGAGCCATCTTCCTCTTCCTGACCAACATGACCTTTCAAAACGTCTTTGCCACGATAAAT
GTAAGTCTTGTTTAGAATACATTTGCATATTAATAATTTACTAACTTTCTAATGAATCGATTCGATTTAG
GTGTTCACCTCAGAGCTGCCAGTTTTTATGAGGGAGGCCCGAAGTCGACTTTATCGCTGTGACACATACT
TTCTGGGCAAAACGATTGCCGAATTACCGCTTTTTCTCACAGTGCCACTGGTCTTCACGGCGATTGCCTA
TCCGATGATCGGACTGCGGGCCGGAGTGCTGCACTTCTTCAACTGCCTGGCGCTGGTCACTCTGGTGGCC
AATGTGTCAACGTCCTTCGGATATCTAATATCCTGCGCCAGCTCCTCGACCTCGATGGCGCTGTCTGTGG
GTCCGCCGGTTATCATACCATTCCTGCTCTTTGGCGGCTTCTTCTTGAACTCGGGCTCGGTGCCAGTATA
CCTCAAATGGTTGTCGTACCTCTCATGGTTCCGTTACGCCAACGAGGGTCTGCTGATTAACCAATGGGCG
GACGTGGAGCCGGGCGAAATTAGCTGCACATCGTCGAACACCACGTGCCCCAGTTCGGGCAAGGTCATCC
TGGAGACGCTTAACTTCTCCGCCGCCGATCTGCCGCTGGACTACGTGGGTCTGGCCATTCTCATCGTGAG
CTTCCGGGTGCTCGCATATCTGGCTCTAAGACTTCGGGCCCGACGCAAGGAGTAGCCGACATATATCCGA
AATAACTGCTTGTTTTTTTTTTTACCATTATTACCATCGTGTTTACTGTTTATTGCCCCCTCAAAAAGCT
AATGTAATTATATTTGTGCCAATAAAAACAAGATATGACCTATAGAATACAAGTATTTCCCCTTCGAACA
TCCCCACAAGTAGACTTTGGATTTGTCTTCTAACCAAAAGACTTACACACCTGCATACCTTACATCAAAA
ACTCGTTTATCGCTACATAAAACACCGGGATATATTTTTTATATACATACTTTTCAAATCGCGCGCCCTC
TTCATAATTCACCTCCACCACACCACGTTTCGTAGTTGCTCTTTCGCTGTCTCCCACCCGCTCTCCGCAA
CACATTCACCTTTTGTTCGACGACCTTGGAGCGACTGTCGTTAGTTCCGCGCGATTCGGTTCGCTCAAAT
GGTTCCGAGTGGTTCATTTCGTCTCAATAGAAATTAGTAATAAATATTTGTATGTACAATTTATTTGCTC
CAATATATTTGTATATATTTCCCTCACAGCTATATTTATTCTAATTTAATATTATGACTTTTTAAGGTAA
TTTTTTGTGACCTGTTCGGAGTGATTAGCGTTACAATTTGAACTGAAAGTGACATCCAGTGTTTGTTCCT
TGTGTAGATGCATCTCAAAAAAATGGTGGGCATAATAGTGTTGTTTATATATATCAAAAATAACAACTAT
AATAATAAGAATACATTTAATTTAGAAAATGCTTGGATTTCACTGGAACTAGAATTAATTCGGCTGCTGC
TCTAAACGACGCATTTCGTACTCCAAAGTACGAATTTTTTCCCTCAAGCTCTTATTTTCATTAAACAATG
AACAGGACCTAACGCACAGTCACGTTATTGTTTACATAAATGATTTTTTTTACTATTCAAACTTACTCTG
TTTGTGTACTCCCACTGGTATAGCCTTCTTTTATCTTTTCTGGTTCAGGCTCTATCACTTTACTAGGTAC
GGCATCTGCGTTGAGTCGCCTCCTTTTAAATGTCTGACCTTTTGCAGGTGCAGCCTTCCACTGCGAATCA
TTAAAGTGGGTATCACAAATTTGGGAGTTTTCACCAAGGCTGCACCCAAGGCTCTGCTCCCACAATTTTC
TCTTAATAGCACACTTCGGCACGTGAATTAATTTTACTCCAGTCACAGCTTTGCAGCAAAATTTGCAATA
TTTCATTTTTTTTTATTCCACGTAAGGGTTAATGTTTTCAAAAAAAAATTCGTCCGCACACAACCTTTCC
TCTCAACAAGCAAACGTGCACTGAATTTAAGTGTATACTTCGGTAAGCTTCGGCTATCGACGGGACCACC
TTATGTTATTTCATCATGGGCCAGACCCACGTAGTCCAGCGGCAGATCGGCGGCGGAGAAGTTAAGCGTC
TCCAGGATGACCTTGCCCGAACTGGGGCACGTGGTGTTCGACGATGTGCAGCTAATTTCGCCCGGCTCCA
CGTCCGCCCATTGGTTAATCAGCAGACCCTCGTTGGCGTAACGGAACCATGAGAGGTACGACAACCATTT
GAGGTATACTGGCACCGAGCCCGAGTTCAAGAAGAAGGCGTTTTTCCATAGGCTCCGCCCCCCTGACGAG
CATCACAAAAATCGACGCTCAAGTCAGAGGTGGCGAAACCCGACAGGACTATAAAGATACCAGGCGTTTC
CCCCTGGAAGCTCCCTCGTGCGCTCTCCTGTTCCGACCCTGCCGCTTACCGGATACCTGTCCGCCTTTCT
CCCTTCGGGAAGCGTGGCGCTTTCTCAATGCTCACGCTGTAGGTATCTCAGTTCGGTGTAGGTCGTTCGC
TCCAAGCTGGGCTGTGTGCACGAACCCCCCGTTCAGCCCGACCGCTGCGCCTTATCCGGTAACTATCGTC
TTGAGTCCAACCCGGTAAGACACGACTTATCGCCACTGGCAGCAGCCACTGGTAACAGGATTAGCAGAGC
GAGGTATGTAGGCGGTGCTACAGAGTTCTTGAAGTGGTGGCCTAACTACGGCTACACTAGAAGGACAGTA
TTTGGTATCTGCGCTCTGCTGAAGCCAGTTACCTTCGGAAAAAGAGTTGGTAGCTCTTGATCCGGCAAAC
AAACCACCGCTGGTAGCGGTGGTTTTTTTGTTTGCAAGCAGCAGATTACGCGCAGAAAAAAAGGATCTCA
AGAAGATCCTTTGATCTTTTCTACGGGGTCTGACGCTCAGTGGAACGAAAACTCACGTTAAGGGATTTTG
GTCATGAGATTATCAAAAAGGATCTTCACCTAGATCCTTTTAAATTAAAAATGAAGTTTTAAATCAATCT
AAAGTATATATGAGTAAACTTGGTCTGACAGTTACCAATGCTTAATCAGTGAGGCACCTATCTCAGCGAT
CTGTCTATTTCGTTCATCCATAGTTGCCTGACTCCCCGTCGTGTAGATAACTACGATACGGGAGGGCTTA
CCATCTGGCCCCAGTGCTGCAATGATACCGCGAGACCCACGCTCACCGGCTCCAGATTTATCAGCAATAA
ACCAGCCAGCCGGAAGGGCCGAGCGCAGAAGTGGTCCTGCAACTTTATCCGCCTCCATCCAGTCTATTAA
TTGTTGCCGGGAAGCTAGAGTAAGTAGTTCGCCAGTTAATAGTTTGCGCAACGTTGTTGCCATTGCTACA
GGCATCGTGGTGTCACGCTCGTCGTTTGGTATGGCTTCATTCAGCTCCGGTTCCCAACGATCAAGGCGAG
TTACATGATCCCCCATGTTGTGCAAAAAAGCGGTTAGCTCCTTCGGTCCTCCGATCGTTGTCAGAAGTAA
GTTGGCCGCAGTGTTATCACTCATGGTTATGGCAGCACTGCATAATTCTCTTACTGTCATGCCATCCGTA
AGATGCTTTTCTGTGACTGGTGAGTACTCAACCAAGTCATTCTGAGAATAGTGTATGCGGCGACCGAGTT
GCTCTTGCCCGGCGTCAACACGGGATAATACCGCGCCACATAGCAGAACTTTAAAAGTGCTCATCATTGG
AAAACGTTCTTCGGGGCGAAAACTCTCAAGGATCTTACCGCTGTTGAGATCCAGTTCGATGTAACCCACT
CGTGCACCCAACTGATCTTCAGCATCTTTTACTTTCACCAGCGTTTCTGGGTGAGCAAAAACAGGAAGGC
AAAATGCCGCAAAAAAGGGAATAAGGGCGACACGGAAATGTTGAATACTCATACTCTTCCTTTTTCAATA
TTATTGAAGCATTTATCAGGGTTATTGTCTCATGAGCGGATACATATTTGAATGTATTTAGAAAAATAAA
CAAATAGGGGTTCCGCGCACATTTCCCCGAAAAGTGCCACCTGACGTCTAAGAAACCATTATTATCATGA
CATTAACCTATAAAAATAGGCGTATCACGAGGCCCTTTCGTCTCGCGCGTTTCGGTGATGACGGTGAAAA
CCTCTGACACATGCAGCTCCCGGAGACGGTCACAGCTTGTCTGTAAGCGGATGCCGGGAGCAGACAAGCC
CGTCAGGGCGCGTCAGCGGGTGTTGGCGGGTGTCGGGGCTGGCTTAACTATGCGGCATCAGAGCAGATTG
TACTGAGAGTGCACCATATGCGGTGTGAAATACCGCACCGAATCGCGCGGAACTAACGACAGTCGCTCCA
AGGTCGTCGAACAAAAGGTGAATGTGTTGCGGAGAGCGGGTGGGAGACAGCGAAAGAGCAACTACGAAAC
GTGGTGTGGTGGAGGTGAATTATGAAGAGGGCGCGCGATTTGAAAAGTATGTATATAAAAAATATATCCC
GGTGTTTTATGTAGCGATAAACGAGTTTTTGATGTAAGGTATGCAGGTGTGTAAGTCTTTTGGTTAGAAG
ACAAATCCAAAGTCTACTTGTGGGGATGTTCGAAGGGGAAATACTTGTATTCTATAGGTCATATCTTGTT
TTTATTGGCACAAATATAATTACATTAGCTTTTTGAGGGGGCAATAAACAGTAAACACGATGGTAATAAT
GGTAAAAAAAAAAACAAGCAGTTATTTCGGATATATGTCGGCTACTCCTTGCGTCGGGCCCGAAGTCTTA
GAGCCAGATATGCGAGCACCCGGAAGCTCACGATGAGAATGGCCAGACCATGATGAAATAACATAAGGTG
GTCCCGTCGGCAAGAGACATCCACTTAACGTATGCTTGCAATAAGTGCGAGTGAAAGGAATAGTATTCTG
AGTGTCGTATTGAGTCTGAGTGAGACAGCGATATGATTGTTGATTAACCCTTAGCATGTCCGTGGGGTTT
GAATTAACTCATAATATTAATTAGACGAAATTATTTTTAAAGTTTTATTTTTAATAATTTGCGAGTACGC
AAAGCTTGGGCTGCATCTCTCCGGATCCAAGCTTGCATGCCTGCAGGTCGGAGTACTGTCCTCCGAGCGG
AGTACTGTCCTCCGAGCGGAGTACTGTCCTCCGAGCGGAGTACTGTCCTCCGAGCGGAGTACTGTCCTCC
GAGCGGAGACTCTAGCGAGCGCCGGAGTATAAATAGAGGCGCTTCGTCTACGGAGCGACAATTCAATTCA
AACAAGCAAAGTGAACACGTCGCTAAGCGAAAGCTAAGCAAATAAACAAGCGCAGCTGAACAAGCTAAAC
AATCTGCAGTAAAGTGCAAGTTAAAGTGAATCAATTAAAAGTAACCAGCAACCAAGTAAATCAACTGCAA
CTACTGAAATCTGCCAAGAAGTAATTATTGAATACAAGAAGAGAACTCTGAATAGGGAATTGG
