>Addgene plasmid #64996 | pUAST cyto roGFP2-Orp1 | addgene partial sequence | sequence record 116076 | SV40-splice-R2 5'-CACAAACAATTAGAATCAGTAG-3'
ATATTTACCTTAGAGCTTTAAATCTCTGTAGGTAGTTTGTCCAATTATGTCACACCACAGAAGTAAGGTT
CCTTCACAAAGATCCTCTAGACTATTCCACCTCTTTCAAAAGTTCTTCGATGGTTTCGGACAACGAAGAA
GGTTTGGTTAGTGAAGAGTATCTTTCGTACACTTTACCCTTTTTATCGACTAAGAATTTTTCAAAATTCC
ATTTGATACCTCTCAAGCCCAACATACCGGATTTTTGGCTCTTCAAAAACTTGTAAACAGGGTCCTCATT
GCCACCATTAACGTCAATTTTTTTCATAATGGGGAAAGTCACGCCATAGTTCAGTTGGCAGAACTGGGCA
ATTTCTTCATCAGAGCCAGGTTCTTGGTGGCCAAACTGGTTGCATGGGAACCCGATGATGGTAAATCCTT
CGTCCTTATAACGTTTGTACAAGGCCTCTAGTTCTTTGTATTGAGGAGTGAATCCACATTTGGAGGCAAC
ATTAACGATAAGCACCACTTTTCCCTTTAATTGGTCGAAGGGGAATGGTTGGCCTTTCTTGTCAACAGGT
GCTAGCTTATAGAATTCTGAGATATCGAATTCTCCTCCTGATCCTCCTCCTCCTGATCCTCCTCCTCCTG
ATCCTCCTCCACCTGAACCACCACCACCTGAACCACCACCACCTGAACCACCACTAGTCTTGTACAGCTC
GTCCATGCCGAGAGTGATCCCGGCGGCGGTCACGAACTCCAGCAGGACCATGTGATCGCGCTTCTCG
