>Addgene plasmid #64996 | pUAST cyto roGFP2-Orp1 | addgene partial sequence | sequence record 116973 | pCasper-hs 5'-GCAACTACTGAAATCTGCCAAG-3'
ACTCTGAATAGGGAATTGGGAATTCGTTAACAGATCTGCGGCCGCATGGTGAGCAAGGGCGAGGAGCTGT
TCACCGGGGTGGTGCCCATCCTGGTCGAGCTGGACGGCGACGTAAACGGCCACAAGTTCAGCGTGTCCGG
CGAGGGCGAGGGCGATGCCACCTACGGCAAGCTGACCCTGAAGTTCATCTCCACCACCGGCAAGCTGCCC
GTGCCCTGGCCCACCCTCGTGACCACCCTGACCTACGGCGTGCAGTGCTTCAGCCGCTACCCCGACCACA
TGAAGCAGCACGACTTCTTCAAGTCCGCCATGCCCGAAGGCTACGTCCAGGAGCGCACCATCTTCTTCAA
GGACGACGGCAACTACAAGACCCGCGCCGAGGTGAAGTTCGAGGGCGACACCCTGGTGAACCGCATCGAG
CTGAAGGGCATCGACTTCAAGGAGGACGGCAACATCCTGGGGCACAAGCTGGAGTACAACTACAACTGCC
ACAACGTCTATATCATGGCCGACAAGCAGAAGAACGGCATCAAGGTGAACTTCAAGATCCGCCACAACAT
CGAGGACGGCAGCGTGCAGCTCGCCGACCACTACCAGCAGAACACCCCCATCGGCGACGGCCCCGTGCTG
CTGCCCGACAACCACTACCTGAGCACCTGCTCCGCCCTGAGCAAAGACCCCAACGAGAAGCGCGATCACA
TGGTCCTGCTGGAGTTCGTGACCGCCGCCGGGATCACTCTCGGCATGGACGAGCTGTACAAGACTAGT
